Addgene plasmid #245246: pEF myc-SHP2(R138Q)-TurboID
Purpose: Proximity-labeling proteomics with SHP2
Depositing lab: Neel Shah. Depositing organization: Columbia University. Publication: Proximity-labeling proteomics reveals remodeled interactomes and altered localization of pathogenic SHP2 variants. van Vlimmeren AE, Tang LC, Jiang Z, Iyer A, Voleti R, Krismer K, Gaublomme JT, Jovanovic M, Shah NH. bioRxiv [Preprint]. 2025 Mar 21:2025.02.26.640373. doi: 10.1101/2025.02.26.640373. PubMed 40661614.
Backbone
  Vector backbone: pEF
  Vector type: Mammalian Expression
Growth in bacteria
  Bacterial resistance: Ampicillin, 100 μg/mL
  Growth temperature: 37°C
  Growth strain: DH5alpha
  Copy number: High Copy
Gene/Insert
  Gene/Insert name: SHP2 full-length
  Species: H. sapiens (human)
  Mutation: R138Q
  Tag / fusion protein: TurboID (C terminal on insert)
  Cloning method: Gibson Cloning
Terms and licenses: Academic/Nonprofit Terms; Industry Terms: Not Available to Industry
How to cite: pEF myc-SHP2(R138Q)-TurboID was a gift from Neel Shah (Addgene plasmid # 245246 ; http://n2t.net/addgene:245246 ; RRID:Addgene_245246)
