[The description below was written by a language model from this plasmid's Addgene catalogue record and pLannotate feature annotations shown in this document.]
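Description:
pEF myc-SHP2(R138Q)-TurboID is a mammalian expression plasmid on a pEF backbone, built by Gibson cloning to express a proximity-labeling version of the human tyrosine phosphatase SHP2 (gene PTPN11). It is maintained in E. coli as a high-copy plasmid through a ColE1/pUC-type origin and selected with ampicillin via the β-lactamase gene. An f1 origin is also present. The backbone additionally carries a cassette in which an SV40 enhancer/early promoter and the bacterial EM7 promoter precede a blasticidin S deaminase gene followed by an SV40 polyadenylation signal. This could in principle allow blasticidin selection in mammalian cells, although the catalogue entry does not list a mammalian selection marker. Several short annotated fragments (lacI, BleoR/ble, small t antigen, SRα and CMV enhancer pieces) appear to be backbone remnants rather than functional parts.

The expression unit is driven by the strong constitutive human EF-1α promoter, with a T7 promoter lying between it and the coding region, and it ends in a bovine growth hormone polyadenylation signal. Full-length SHP2 carrying the R138Q substitution is fused at its C-terminus to TurboID, an engineered E. coli biotin ligase with high catalytic efficiency that biotinylates nearby proteins. The feature table also places an HIV Rev-derived nuclear export signal just after TurboID, which would favour cytoplasmic localisation of the fusion. The plasmid name indicates an N-terminal myc epitope, but this tag is not annotated in the feature table. The stated purpose is proximity-labeling proteomics with SHP2, and the associated study compared the interactomes and localisation of pathogenic SHP2 variants.
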