Features (pLannotate 1.2.2; 25 found; start..end, strand, type, name):
    257..685     -  rep_origin     f1 ori (sequence partly withheld): f1 bacteriophage origin of replication; arrow indicates direction of (+) strand synthesis
    706..727     -  promoter       SV40 promoter (fragment): SV40 enhancer and early promoter
    731..955     -  polyA_signal   bGH poly(A) signal: bovine growth hormone polyadenylation signal
    987..1013    -  CDS            NES: nuclear export signal from the HIV Rev protein (Fischer et al., 1995)
   1020..1976    -  CDS            TurboID: mutant of the E. coli biotin ligase BioID engineered for improved catalytic efficiency (Branon et al., 2018)
   1977..3755    -  CDS            PTPN11: PTN11_HUMAN - Also known as PTP2C, SHPTP2. Experimental evidence at protein level: Swiss-Prot protein existence level 1. Acts downstream of various receptor and cytoplasmic protein tyrosine kinases to participate in the signal transduction from the cell surface to the nucleus (PubMed:10655584, PubMed:18559669, PubMed:18829466, PubMed:26742426, PubMed:28074573). Positively regulates MAPK signal transduction pathway (PubMed:28074573). Dephosphorylates GAB1, ARHGAP35 and EGFR (PubMed:28074573). Dephosphorylates ROCK2 at 'Tyr-722' resulting in stimulation of its RhoA binding activity (PubMed:18559
   3925..3943    -  promoter       T7 promoter: promoter for bacteriophage T7 RNA polymerase
   3960..5138    -  promoter       EF-1α promoter: strong constitutive promoter for human elongation factor EF-1α
   5145..5211    -  CDS            small t antigen (fragment): SV40 (simian virus 40) small t antigen
   5220..5239    -  promoter       SRα promoter (fragment): hybrid promoter consisting of the SV40 early promoter plus part of the long terminal repeat of human T-lymphotrophic virus 1
   5236..5254    -  enhancer       CMV enhancer (fragment): human cytomegalovirus immediate early enhancer
   5409..5461    +  misc_feature   bom (fragment): basis of mobility region from pBR322
   5520..5624    +  promoter       AmpR promoter: bla
   5625..6485    +  CDS            AmpR: β-lactamase; bla; confers resistance to ampicillin, carbenicillin, and related antibiotics
   6656..7244    +  rep_origin     ori: high-copy-number ColE1/pMB1/pBR322/pUC origin of replication
   7416..7508    +  CDS            lacI (fragment): lac repressor; lacI; The lac repressor binds to the lac operator to inhibit transcription in E. coli. This inhibition can be relieved by adding lactose or isopropyl-β-D-thiogalactopyranoside (IPTG).
   7521..7542    +  protein_bind   CAP binding site: CAP binding activates transcription in the presence of cAMP. E. coli catabolite activator protein
   7557..7587    +  promoter       lac promoter: promoter for the E. coli lac operon
   7595..7611    +  protein_bind   lac operator: The lac repressor binds to the lac operator to inhibit transcription in E. coli. This inhibition can be relieved by adding lactose or isopropyl-β-D-thiogalactopyranoside (IPTG). lac repressor encoded by lacI
   7684..7805    -  polyA_signal   SV40 poly(A) signal: SV40 polyadenylation signal
   7800..7925    -  CDS            ble (fragment): BLE_KLEPN - Experimental evidence at protein level: Swiss-Prot protein existence level 1. Binding protein with a strong affinity to the bleomycin family of antibiotics. Binds to CL990; an antimitotic-antibiotic compound. From Klebsiella pneumoniae.
   7935..7962    -  CDS            BleoR (fragment): antibiotic-binding protein; Sh ble from Streptoalloteichus hindustanus; confers resistance to bleomycin, phleomycin, and Zeocin™
   7963..8361    -  CDS            BSD: blasticidin S deaminase; Aspergillus terreus BSD; confers resistance to blasticidin
   8380..8427    -  promoter       EM7 promoter: synthetic bacterial promoter&nbsp
   8475..243     -  promoter       SV40 promoter (across the origin): SV40 enhancer and early promoter
>Addgene plasmid #245246 | pEF myc-SHP2(R138Q)-TurboID | addgene full sequence | sequence record 491552 | Addgene NGS Result
AAAAAAAATTAGTCAGCCATGGGGCGGAGAATGGGCGGAACTGGGCGGAGTTAGGGGCGGGATGGGCGGA
GTTAGGGGCGGGACTATGGTTGCTGACTAATTGAGATGCATGCTTTGCATACTTCTGCCTGCTGGGGAGC
CTGGGGACTTTCCACACCTGGTTGCTGACTAATTGAGATGCATGCTTTGCATACTTCTGCCTGCTGGGGA
GCCTGGGGACTTTCCACACCCTAACTGACACACATTCCACAGAATTAATTCGCGTTAAATTTTTGTTAAA
TCAGCTCATTTTTTAACCAATAGGCCGAAATCGGCAAAATCCCTTATAAATCAAAAGAATAGACCGAGAT
AGGGT
[37 nt withheld, positions 356-392]
AAAGAACGTGGACTCCAACGTCAAAGG
[49 nt withheld, positions 420-468]
T
[91 nt withheld, positions 470-560]
G
[124 nt withheld, positions 562-685]
GGGGATACCCCCTAGAGCCCCAGCTGGTTCTTTCCGCCTCAGAAGCCATAGAGCCCACCGCATCCCCAGC
ATGCCTGCTATTGTCTTCCCAATCCTCCCCCTTGCTGTCCTGCCCCACCCCACCCCCCAGAATAGAATGA
CACCTACTCAGACAATGCGATGCAATTTCCTCATTTTATTAGGAAAGGACAGTGGGAGTGGCACCTTCCA
GGGTCAAGGAAGGCACGGGGGAGGGGCAAACAACAGATGGCTGGCAACTAGAAGGCACAGTCGAGGCTGA
TCAGCGGGTTTAAACTTAGTCCAGGGTCAGGCGCTCCAGGGGAGGCAGCTGCAGCTTTTCGGCAGACCGC
AGACTGATTTCTCCGCCCATCCAGGGTTTGATAACTCCGTCCTGTTCCAGCAGCAGGGCTCCCTGTTTAT
CAATCCCCCGGCTAATCCCGAAAATCTCTTTGTCCCCAATGATCAGCTTCACGGGTCTATTGATGAAGTT
ATCCAGCTTCTCCCACCGTGGCAGATATGGAGCCAGGCCTTCCTGCTCGAACAGTTCCAGGGCTGCCCGC
AGCTCTCGGATCAGCGTAGCGGCCAGAGTATTCCTGTCCAGGTTAATCCCTGCTTCCTGCAGTGTGATCC
AGCCCTGATTGACCACGCTTTCCTCCACGCGCCTCATAGCCACGTTAATCCCGGCGCCAATGACGATCTG
TGCAGCATCGCCTGTTATTCCGGCCAGCTCCACCAGGATGCCTGCCAGCTTTCTATCCTGCAGATACAGG
TCATTGGGCCATTTGACTCGCACCTTGTCTGCTCCCAGCTTTCGCAGCGCTTCTGCCATGACAATTCCGA
TGACCGGGCCCAGGCCGATTGCTGCTGGTCCCCGCTTCAGGCGCCAAAACATACTCAGGTACAGGTTAGC
TCCAAAAGGAGAGAACCATTTCCTCCCTCTGCTTCCTCTCCCTGCCTGCTGATATTCTGCAATGCAAGCA
TCCCCACTCTTCAGCTCGCCGATTCGATCCAGCAGGTACTGATTGGTGGAGTCGACCACAGGCAGGACTG
CCACGCTCCCGCCGTCCAGCTGTCCCAGAATCTGTTTAGCGTTCAGCAGCGGGATAGGCTCGGGCAGAGA
GTAGCCCTTTCCGGGCACGGTGAACACGTCCACGCCCCAGTCGCGCAGAGTCTGAATGTGCTTGTTGATA
GCGGCCCTGGACATGCCCAGGGTTTCTCCCAGCTGTTCGCCACTATGGAACTCGCCATTAGCCAGGAGAG
CGATCAGCTTCAGAGGCACAGTATTGTCTTTTCTGAAACTTTTCTGCTGTTGCATCAGGCCCACGTTTTC
ATAGACTCTAGCACTGTCTTCTCTCATTTCTGCACAGGGTGGCGTTGGAGTACAAGGCGGGAGAGGGCTC
TGATCTCCACTCGTCTGGTCCGCTAGAGAATACTTAATATTTGTATATTCGTGCCCTTTCCTCTTGCTTT
TCTGCTCTTCTTCAATCCTGCGCTGTAGTGTTTCAATATAATGCTGGACCGCCATATAGATAAATCGGTA
CTGTGCTTCTGTCTGGACCATCCCTGACCTCTGAGACCGCACCATCTGGATGGTTTTGGGAACGTCAATA
TCGCAGTCAACACCTTTCTCTCTGATGATGTCAATAAGAATATCAATCACAATGAACGTCCCTGTCCGGC
CAATTCCAGCACTGCAGTGCACCACGACCGGCCCTGCATCCATGATGCTCTCCTGCTTATGGTGCACCTC
CTCCAGGAAGTCCAGCACGCCCCCAGGGTCGCTGGGCACGCCGTGGTCCGGCCAGGTCCGAAAGTGGTAT
TGCCAGACCGTTCTCTCCGTATTCCCTTGTCCAACCTTTGAAAGTTTAAGTTCTCTTAGCGTATAGTCAT
GAGCGGCGCTTTCTTTGACGTTCCTAACACGCATGACGCCATATTCTTTTAGAGCATACTCATCAGGCCA
GTATTTGACACATTTACTCTTTCCTCTCTCCACTTCTTTCGTTGTCATGACAATCACTCGGGAGTTTTCT
TGGAACACCATCCGCCAAAAGTCATTCACCGTGTTTTGCAGGCAGCCTTGTGTGGCAATGTAACTCTTTT
TGGGCTTTGAATTGTTGCACTTGGTTTCAAATTCAGGCATGATGATATTTGCATTGATGTAATCTGAAAC
AGGCTCATTGGGATCACCATCGTGTAGGACAACCCTGGTATGATCAAAGGGCAGGATGTTTTTATATCTA
TTTTTGTTTTTGTTTTCTTGCCTTTGACCCTCTTTTCGGCTGTAGAGAAGTTTGCACTCCTGTTGTTGTA
GTGTCTCAAATTCTTCCCAAAAGCCTTGTTTGACTTTATCTGTGGTCTCAGCTAATTTGCTTAGTTCTCG
AACTCTGCTTTCTATTTCAGCAGCATTTATACGAGTCGTGTTAAGGGGCTGCTTGAGTTGTAGTACTGTA
CCCAATGTTTCCACCATAGGATTCTTCTTATAATGTTCCACAAGATCTGTCAAAGAATCAAACCGTTCTC
CTCCACCAACGTCGTATTTCAGTTCCTGACAGCGAATCATAACATGGGTCACTTTAGACTTGCCGTCATT
GCTCTCCCCTTTGTCATCACCAGTGCGCACAGAAAGAACAAAATCTCCAGGGTGGCTCTGGCTCTCTTGT
ACAAGAAAACTACCATGTTTTCCTTTTTCAGTTAATAATTTCTCTGCTTCTTTCCCAGAGAGATGTCCAT
GAAACCACCTTTCAGAGGTAGGATCTGCACAGTTCAGAGGATATTTAAGCTCAATGACATCTCCATTCTT
CTCTTTTAATTGCCCGTGATGTTCCATGTAATACTGGACCAACTCAGCCAAAGTGGCAAATTTCTCCCCT
CCATACAGGTCATAGTAATCACCAGTGTTCTGAATCTTGATGTGGGTGACAGCTCCATTTCTTCTAACGG
AAAGTGTGAAGTCTCCAGGGTTACTTTTACTAGGCCTTGCCAAAAAACTGCCATCAACTCCTCTTGTCAA
CAGTAGGTTTTCTGCCTCCACACCAGTGATATTTGGGTGAAACCATCTCCGCGATGTCATCTGCCCAGAC
TGCCCTCCCAGATCCTCTTCTGAGATGAGTTTTTGTTCCATGGTGAAGGGCCCTCTAGACTCGAGCGGCC
GCCACTGTGCTGGATATCTGCAGAATTCCACCACACTGGACTAGTGGATCCGAGCTCGGTACCAAGCTTA
CCTAGCCAGCTTGGGTCTCCCTATAGTGAGTCGTATTAGTACCAAGCTAATTCCTCACGACACCTGAAAT
GGAAGAAAAAAACTTTGAACCACTGTCTGAGGCTTGAGAATGAACCAAGATCCAAACTCAAAAAGGGCAA
ATTCCAAGGAGAATTACATCAAGTGCCAAGCTGGCCTAACTTCAGTCTCCACCCACTCAGTGTGGGGAAA
CTCCATCGCATAAAACCCCTCCCCCCAACCTAAAGACGACGTACTCCAAAAGCTCGAGAACTAATCGAGG
TGCCTGGACGGCGCCCGGTACTCCGTGGAGTCACATGAAGCGACGGCTGAGGACGGAAAGGCCCTTTTCC
TTTGTGTGGGTGACTCACCCGCCCGCTCTCCCGAGCGCCGCGTCCTCCATTTTGAGCTCCCTGCAGCAGG
GCCGGGAAGCGGCCATCTTTCCGCTCACGCAACTGGTGCCGACCGGGCCAGCCTTGCCGCCCAGGGCGGG
GCGATACACGGCGGCGCGAGGCCAGGCACCAGAGCAGGCCGGCCAGCTTGAGACTACCCCCGTCCGATTC
TCGGTGGCCGCGCTCGCAGGCCCCGCCTCGCCGAACATGTGCGCTGGGACGCACGGGCCCCGTCGCCGCC
CGCGGCCCCAAAAACCGAAATACCAGTGTGCAGATCTTGGCCCGCATTTACAAGACTATCTTGCCAGAAA
AAAAGCGTCGCAGCAGGTCATCAAAAATTTTAAATGGCTAGAGACTTATCGAAAGCAGCGAGACAGGCGC
GAAGGTGCCACCAGATTCGCACGCGGCGGCCCCAGCGCCCAGGCCAGGCCTCAACTCAAGCACGAGGCGA
AGGGGCTCCTTAAGCGCAAGGCCTCGAACTCTCCCACCCACTTCCAACCCGAAGCTCGGGATCAAGAATC
ACGTACTGCAGCCAGGTGGAAGTAATTCAAGGCACGCAAGGGCCATAACCCGTAAAGAGGCCAGGCCCGC
GGGAACCACACACGGCACTTACCTGTGTTCTGGCGGCAAACCCGTTGCGAAAAAGAACGTTCACGGCGAC
TACTGCACTTATATACGGTTCTCCCCCACCCTCGGGAAAAAGGCGGAGCCAGTACACGACATCACTTTCC
CAGTTTACCCCGCGCCACCTTCTCTAGGCACCGGTTCAATTGCCGACCCCTCCCCCCAACTTCTCGGGGA
CTGTGGGCGATGTGCGCTCTGCCCACTGACGGGCACCGGAGCCAATTCCCACTCCTTTCAAGACCTAGAA
GGTCCATTAGCTGCAAAGATTCCTCTCTGTTTAAAACTTTATCCATCTTTGCAAAGCTTTTTGCAAAAGC
CTAGTCAATAATCAATGTCAACGCGTATATCTGGCCCGTACATCGCGAAGCAGCGCAAAACGCCTAACCC
TAAGCAGATTCTTCATGCAATTGTCGGTCAAGCCTTGCCTTGTTGTAGCTTAAATTTTGCTCGCGCACTA
CTCAGCGACCTCCAACACACAAGCAGGGAGCAGATACTGGCTTAACTATGCGGCATCAGAGCAGATTGTA
CTGAGAGTGCACCATAGGGGATCGGGAGATCTCCCGATCCGTCGACGTCAGGTGGCACTTTTCGGGGAAA
TGTGCGCGGAACCCCTATTTGTTTATTTTTCTAAATACATTCAAATATGTATCCGCTCATGAGACAATAA
CCCTGATAAATGCTTCAATAATATTGAAAAAGGAAGAGTATGAGTATTCAACATTTCCGTGTCGCCCTTA
TTCCCTTTTTTGCGGCATTTTGCCTTCCTGTTTTTGCTCACCCAGAAACGCTGGTGAAAGTAAAAGATGC
TGAAGATCAGTTGGGTGCACGAGTGGGTTACATCGAACTGGATCTCAACAGCGGTAAGATCCTTGAGAGT
TTTCGCCCCGAAGAACGTTTTCCAATGATGAGCACTTTTAAAGTTCTGCTATGTGGCGCGGTATTATCCC
GTATTGACGCCGGGCAAGAGCAACTCGGTCGCCGCATACACTATTCTCAGAATGACTTGGTTGAGTACTC
ACCAGTCACAGAAAAGCATCTTACGGATGGCATGACAGTAAGAGAATTATGCAGTGCTGCCATAACCATG
AGTGATAACACTGCGGCCAACTTACTTCTGACAACGATCGGAGGACCGAAGGAGCTAACCGCTTTTTTGC
ACAACATGGGGGATCATGTAACTCGCCTTGATCGTTGGGAACCGGAGCTGAATGAAGCCATACCAAACGA
CGAGCGTGACACCACGATGCCTGTAGCAATGGCAACAACGTTGCGCAAACTATTAACTGGCGAACTACTT
ACTCTAGCTTCCCGGCAACAATTAATAGACTGGATGGAGGCGGATAAAGTTGCAGGACCACTTCTGCGCT
CGGCCCTTCCGGCTGGCTGGTTTATTGCTGATAAATCTGGAGCCGGTGAGCGTGGGTCTCGCGGTATCAT
TGCAGCACTGGGGCCAGATGGTAAGCCCTCCCGTATCGTAGTTATCTACACGACGGGGAGTCAGGCAACT
ATGGATGAACGAAATAGACAGATCGCTGAGATAGGTGCCTCACTGATTAAGCATTGGTAACTGTCAGACC
AAGTTTACTCATATATACTTTAGATTGATTTAAAACTTCATTTTTAATTTAAAAGGATCTAGGTGAAGAT
CCTTTTTGATAATCTCATGACCAAAATCCCTTAACGTGAGTTTTCGTTCCACTGAGCGTCAGACCCCGTA
GAAAAGATCAAAGGATCTTCTTGAGATCCTTTTTTTCTGCGCGTAATCTGCTGCTTGCAAACAAAAAAAC
CACCGCTACCAGCGGTGGTTTGTTTGCCGGATCAAGAGCTACCAACTCTTTTTCCGAAGGTAACTGGCTT
CAGCAGAGCGCAGATACCAAATACTGTTCTTCTAGTGTAGCCGTAGTTAGGCCACCACTTCAAGAACTCT
GTAGCACCGCCTACATACCTCGCTCTGCTAATCCTGTTACCAGTGGCTGCTGCCAGTGGCGATAAGTCGT
GTCTTACCGGGTTGGACTCAAGACGATAGTTACCGGATAAGGCGCAGCGGTCGGGCTGAACGGGGGGTTC
GTGCACACAGCCCAGCTTGGAGCGAACGACCTACACCGAACTGAGATACCTACAGCGTGAGCTATGAGAA
AGCGCCACGCTTCCCGAAGGGAGAAAGGCGGACAGGTATCCGGTAAGCGGCAGGGTCGGAACAGGAGAGC
GCACGAGGGAGCTTCCAGGGGGAAACGCCTGGTATCTTTATAGTCCTGTCGGGTTTCGCCACCTCTGACT
TGAGCGTCGATTTTTGTGATGCTCGTCAGGGGGGCGGAGCCTATGGAAAAACGCCAGCAACGCGGCCTTT
TTACGGTTCCTGGCCTTTTGCTCACATGTTCTTTCCTGCGTTATCCCCTGATTCTGTGGATAACCGTATT
ACCGCCTTTGAGTGAGCTGATACCGCTCGCCGCAGCCGAACGACCGAGCGCAGCGAGTCAGTGAGCGAGG
AAGCGGAAGAGCGCCCAATACGCAAACCGCCTCTCCCCGCGCGTTGGCCGATTCATTAATGCAGCTGGCA
CGACAGGTTTCCCGACTGGAAAGCGGGCAGTGAGCGCAACGCAATTAATGTGAGTTAGCTCACTCATTAG
GCACCCCAGGCTTTACACTTTATGCTTCCGGCTCGTATGTTGTGTGGAATTGTGAGCGGATAACAATTTC
ACACAGGAAACAGCTATGACCATGATTACGCCAAGCTCTAGCTAGAGGTCGACGGTATACAGACATGATA
AGATACATTGATGAGTTTGGACAAACCACAACTAGAATGCAGTGAAAAAAATGCTTTATTTGTGAAATTT
GTGATGCTATTGCTTTATTTGTAACCATTATAAGCTGCAATAAACAAGTTGGGGTGGGCGAAGAACTCCA
GCATGAGATCCCCGCGCTGGAGGATCATCCAGCCGGCGTCCCGGAAAACGATTCCGAAGCCCAACCTTTC
ATAGAAGGCGGCGGTGGAATCGAAATCTCGTAGCACGTGTCAGTCCTGCTCCTCGGCCACGAAGTGCTTA
GCCCTCCCACACATAACCAGAGGGCAGCAATTCACGAATCCCAACTGCCGTCGGCTGTCCATCACTGTCC
TTCACTATGGCTTTGATCCCAGGATGCAGATCGAGAAGCACCTGTCGGCACCGTCCGCAGGGGCTCAAGA
TGCCCCTGTTCTCATTTCCGATCGCGACGATACAAGTCAGGTTGCCAGCTGCCGCAGCAGCAGCAGTGCC
CAGCACCACGAGTTCTGCACAAGGTCCCCCAGTAAAATGATATACATTGACACCAGTGAAGATGCGGCCG
TCGCTAGAGAGAGCTGCGCTGGCGACGCTGTAGTCTTCAGAGATGGGGATGCTGTTGATTGTAGCCGTTG
CTCTTTCAATGAGGGTGGATTCTTCTTGAGACAAAGGCTTGGCCATGGTTTAGTTCCTCACCTTGTCGTA
TTATACTATGCCGATATACTATGCCGATGATTAATTGTCAACACGTGCTGATCAGATCCGAAAATGGATA
TACAAGCTCCCGGGAGCTTTTTGCAAAAGCCTAGGCCTCCAAAAAAGCCTCCTCACTACTTCTGGAATAG
CTCAGAGGCAGAGGCGGCCTCGGCCTCTGCATAAAT
